>Addgene plasmid #112720 | pET28a_6HT-TBP6.7(WT) | depositor full sequence | sequence record 212422 | Full Sequence
TGGCGAATGGG
[124 nt withheld, positions 12-135]
C
[91 nt withheld, positions 137-227]
A
[49 nt withheld, positions 229-277]
CCTTTGACGTTGGAGTCCACGTTCTTT
[37 nt withheld, positions 305-341]
ACCCTATCTCGGTCTATTCTTTTGATTTATAAGGGATTTTGCCGATTTCGGCCTATTGGTTAAAAAATGA
GCTGATTTAACAAAAATTTAACGCGAATTTTAACAAAATATTAACGTTTACAATTTCAGGTGGCACTTTT
CGGGGAAATGTGCGCGGAACCCCTATTTGTTTATTTTTCTAAATACATTCAAATATGTATCCGCTCATGA
ATTAATTCTTAGAAAAACTCATCGAGCATCAAATGAAACTGCAATTTATTCATATCAGGATTATCAATAC
CATATTTTTGAAAAAGCCGTTTCTGTAATGAAGGAGAAAACTCACCGAGGCAGTTCCATAGGATGGCAAG
ATCCTGGTATCGGTCTGCGATTCCGACTCGTCCAACATCAATACAACCTATTAATTTCCCCTCGTCAAAA
ATAAGGTTATCAAGTGAGAAATCACCATGAGTGACGACTGAATCCGGTGAGAATGGCAAAAGTTTATGCA
TTTCTTTCCAGACTTGTTCAACAGGCCAGCCATTACGCTCGTCATCAAAATCACTCGCATCAACCAAACC
GTTATTCATTCGTGATTGCGCCTGAGCGAGACGAAATACGCGATCGCTGTTAAAAGGACAATTACAAACA
GGAATCGAATGCAACCGGCGCAGGAACACTGCCAGCGCATCAACAATATTTTCACCTGAATCAGGATATT
CTTCTAATACCTGGAATGCTGTTTTCCCGGGGATCGCAGTGGTGAGTAACCATGCATCATCAGGAGTACG
GATAAAATGCTTGATGGTCGGAAGAGGCATAAATTCCGTCAGCCAGTTTAGTCTGACCATCTCATCTGTA
ACATCATTGGCAACGCTACCTTTGCCATGTTTCAGAAACAACTCTGGCGCATCGGGCTTCCCATACAATC
GATAGATTGTCGCACCTGATTGCCCGACATTATCGCGAGCCCATTTATACCCATATAAATCAGCATCCAT
GTTGGAATTTAATCGCGGCCTAGAGCAAGACGTTTCCCGTTGAATATGGCTCATAACACCCCTTGTATTA
CTGTTTATGTAAGCAGACAGTTTTATTGTTCATGACCAAAATCCCTTAACGTGAGTTTTCGTTCCACTGA
GCGTCAGACCCCGTAGAAAAGATCAAAGGATCTTCTTGAGATCCTTTTTTTCTGCGCGTAATCTGCTGCT
TGCAAACAAAAAAACCACCGCTACCAGCGGTGGTTTGTTTGCCGGATCAAGAGCTACCAACTCTTTTTCC
GAAGGTAACTGGCTTCAGCAGAGCGCAGATACCAAATACTGTCCTTCTAGTGTAGCCGTAGTTAGGCCAC
CACTTCAAGAACTCTGTAGCACCGCCTACATACCTCGCTCTGCTAATCCTGTTACCAGTGGCTGCTGCCA
GTGGCGATAAGTCGTGTCTTACCGGGTTGGACTCAAGACGATAGTTACCGGATAAGGCGCAGCGGTCGGG
CTGAACGGGGGGTTCGTGCACACAGCCCAGCTTGGAGCGAACGACCTACACCGAACTGAGATACCTACAG
CGTGAGCTATGAGAAAGCGCCACGCTTCCCGAAGGGAGAAAGGCGGACAGGTATCCGGTAAGCGGCAGGG
TCGGAACAGGAGAGCGCACGAGGGAGCTTCCAGGGGGAAACGCCTGGTATCTTTATAGTCCTGTCGGGTT
TCGCCACCTCTGACTTGAGCGTCGATTTTTGTGATGCTCGTCAGGGGGGCGGAGCCTATGGAAAAACGCC
AGCAACGCGGCCTTTTTACGGTTCCTGGCCTTTTGCTGGCCTTTTGCTCACATGTTCTTTCCTGCGTTAT
CCCCTGATTCTGTGGATAACCGTATTACCGCCTTTGAGTGAGCTGATACCGCTCGCCGCAGCCGAACGAC
CGAGCGCAGCGAGTCAGTGAGCGAGGAAGCGGAAGAGCGCCTGATGCGGTATTTTCTCCTTACGCATCTG
TGCGGTATTTCACACCGCATATATGGTGCACTCTCAGTACAATCTGCTCTGATGCCGCATAGTTAAGCCA
GTATACACTCCGCTATCGCTACGTGACTGGGTCATGGCTGCGCCCCGACACCCGCCAACACCCGCTGACG
CGCCCTGACGGGCTTGTCTGCTCCCGGCATCCGCTTACAGACAAGCTGTGACCGTCTCCGGGAGCTGCAT
GTGTCAGAGGTTTTCACCGTCATCACCGAAACGCGCGAGGCAGCTGCGGTAAAGCTCATCAGCGTGGTCG
TGAAGCGATTCACAGATGTCTGCCTGTTCATCCGCGTCCAGCTCGTTGAGTTTCTCCAGAAGCGTTAATG
TCTGGCTTCTGATAAAGCGGGCCATGTTAAGGGCGGTTTTTTCCTGTTTGGTCACTGATGCCTCCGTGTA
AGGGGGATTTCTGTTCATGGGGGTAATGATACCGATGAAACGAGAGAGGATGCTCACGATACGGGTTACT
GATGATGAACATGCCCGGTTACTGGAACGTTGTGAGGGTAAACAACTGGCGGTATGGATGCGGCGGGACC
AGAGAAAAATCACTCAGGGTCAATGCCAGCGCTTCGTTAATACAGATGTAGGTGTTCCACAGGGTAGCCA
GCAGCATCCTGCGATGCAGATCCGGAACATAATGGTGCAGGGCGCTGACTTCCGCGTTTCCAGACTTTAC
GAAACACGGAAACCGAAGACCATTCATGTTGTTGCTCAGGTCGCAGACGTTTTGCAGCAGCAGTCGCTTC
ACGTTCGCTCGCGTATCGGTGATTCATTCTGCTAACCAGTAAGGCAACCCCGCCAGCCTAGCCGGGTCCT
CAACGACAGGAGCACGATCATGCGCACCCGTGGGGCCGCCATGCCGGCGATAATGGCCTGCTTCTCGCCG
AAACGTTTGGTGGCGGGACCAGTGACGAAGGCTTGAGCGAGGGCGTGCAAGATTCCGAATACCGCAAGCG
ACAGGCCGATCATCGTCGCGCTCCAGCGAAAGCGGTCCTCGCCGAAAATGACCCAGAGCGCTGCCGGCAC
CTGTCCTACGAGTTGCATGATAAAGAAGACAGTCATAAGTGCGGCGACGATAGTCATGCCCCGCGCCCAC
CGGAAGGAGCTGACTGGGTTGAAGGCTCTCAAGGGCATCGGTCGAGATCCCGGTGCCTAATGAGTGAGCT
AACTTACATTAATTGCGTTGCGCTCACTGCCCGCTTTCCAGTCGGGAAACCTGTCGTGCCAGCTGCATTA
ATGAATCGGCCAACGCGCGGGGAGAGGCGGTTTGCGTATTGGGCGCCAGGGTGGTTTTTCTTTTCACCAG
TGAGACGGGCAACAGCTGATTGCCCTTCACCGCCTGGCCCTGAGAGAGTTGCAGCAAGCGGTCCACGCTG
GTTTGCCCCAGCAGGCGAAAATCCTGTTTGATGGTGGTTAACGGCGGGATATAACATGAGCTGTCTTCGG
TATCGTCGTATCCCACTACCGAGATATCCGCACCAACGCGCAGCCCGGACTCGGTAATGGCGCGCATTGC
GCCCAGCGCCATCTGATCGTTGGCAACCAGCATCGCAGTGGGAACGATGCCCTCATTCAGCATTTGCATG
GTTTGTTGAAAACCGGACATGGCACTCCAGTCGCCTTCCCGTTCCGCTATCGGCTGAATTTGATTGCGAG
TGAGATATTTATGCCAGCCAGCCAGACGCAGACGCGCCGAGACAGAACTTAATGGGCCCGCTAACAGCGC
GATTTGCTGGTGACCCAATGCGACCAGATGCTCCACGCCCAGTCGCGTACCGTCTTCATGGGAGAAAATA
ATACTGTTGATGGGTGTCTGGTCAGAGACATCAAGAAATAACGCCGGAACATTAGTGCAGGCAGCTTCCA
CAGCAATGGCATCCTGGTCATCCAGCGGATAGTTAATGATCAGCCCACTGACGCGTTGCGCGAGAAGATT
GTGCACCGCCGCTTTACAGGCTTCGACGCCGCTTCGTTCTACCATCGACACCACCACGCTGGCACCCAGT
TGATCGGCGCGAGATTTAATCGCCGCGACAATTTGCGACGGCGCGTGCAGGGCCAGACTGGAGGTGGCAA
CGCCAATCAGCAACGACTGTTTGCCCGCCAGTTGTTGTGCCACGCGGTTGGGAATGTAATTCAGCTCCGC
CATCGCCGCTTCCACTTTTTCCCGCGTTTTCGCAGAAACGTGGCTGGCCTGGTTCACCACGCGGGAAACG
GTCTGATAAGAGACACCGGCATACTCTGCGACATCGTATAACGTTACTGGTTTCACATTCACCACCCTGA
ATTGACTCTCTTCCGGGCGCTATCATGCCATACCGCGAAAGGTTTTGCGCCATTCGATGGTGTCCGGGAT
CTCGACGCTCTCCCTTATGCGACTCCTGCATTAGGAAGCAGCCCAGTAGTAGGTTGAGGCCGTTGAGCAC
CGCCGCCGCAAGGAATGGTGCATGCAAGGAGATGGCGCCCAACAGTCCCCCGGCCACGGGGCCTGCCACC
ATACCCACGCCGAAACAAGCGCTCATGAGCCCGAAGTGGCGAGCCCGATCTTCCCCATCGGTGATGTCGG
CGATATAGGCGCCAGCAACCGCACCTGTGGCGCCGGTGATGCCGGCCACGATGCGTCCGGCGTAGAGGAT
CGAGATCTCGATCCCGCGAAATTAATACGACTCACTATAGGGGAATTGTGAGCGGATAACAATTCCCCTC
TAGAAATAATTTTGTTTAACTTTAAGAAGGAGATATACCATGGGCAGCAGCCATCATCATCATCATCACA
GCAGCGGCGAGAACCTGTACTTCCAGGGCCATATGGCAGTTCCCGAGACCCGCCCTAACCACACTATTTA
TATCAACAACCTCAATTCGAAGATCAAGAAGGATGAGCTAAAAAAGTCCCTGCACGCCATCTTCTCCCGG
TTTGGCCAGATCCTGGATATCCTGGTACCGCGGCAGCGGACGCCGAGGGGCCAGGCCTTTGTCATCTTCA
AGGAGGTCAGCAGCGCCACCAACGCCCTGCGCTCCATGCAGGGTTTCCCTTTCTATGACAAACCTATGCG
TATCCAGTATGCCAAGACCGACAAGCGTATCCCGGCCAAGATGAAATGATAGGGATCCGAATTCGAGCTC
CGTCGACAAGCTTGCGGCCGCACTCGAGCACCACCACCACCACCACTGAGATCCGGCTGCTAACAAAGCC
CGAAAGGAAGCTGAGTTGGCTGCTGCCACCGCTGAGCAATAACTAGCATAACCCCTTGGGGCCTCTAAAC
GGGTCTTGAGGGGTTTTTTGCTGAAAGGAGGAACTATATCCGGAT
Features (pLannotate 1.2.2; 19 found; start..end, strand, type, name):
     12..467     +  rep_origin     f1 ori (sequence partly withheld): f1 bacteriophage origin of replication; arrow indicates direction of (+) strand synthesis
    494..551     +  promoter       AmpR promoter (fragment): bla
    560..1375    -  CDS            KanR: aminoglycoside phosphotransferase; aph(3')-Ia; confers resistance to kanamycin in bacteria or G418 (Geneticin®) in eukaryotes
   1497..2085    +  rep_origin     ori: high-copy-number ColE1/pMB1/pBR322/pUC origin of replication
   2271..2413    -  misc_feature   bom: basis of mobility region from pBR322
   2515..2706    -  CDS            rop: Rop protein, which maintains plasmids at low copy number; rop
   2723..3103    +  CDS            YPB1_ECOLX: Protein predicted: Swiss-Prot protein existence level 4. From Escherichia coli.
   3175..3466    -  CDS            TcR (fragment): tetracycline efflux protein; tet; confers resistance to tetracycline
   3481..3502    -  protein_bind   CAP binding site: CAP binding activates transcription in the presence of cAMP. E. coli catabolite activator protein
   3515..4597    -  CDS            lacI: lac repressor; lacI; The lac repressor binds to the lac operator to inhibit transcription in E. coli. This inhibition can be relieved by adding lactose or isopropyl-β-D-thiogalactopyranoside (IPTG).
   4598..4675    -  promoter       lacI promoter: lacI
   4683..4962    -  CDS            TcR (fragment): tetracycline efflux protein; tet; confers resistance to tetracycline
   4984..5002    +  promoter       T7 promoter: promoter for bacteriophage T7 RNA polymerase
   5003..5027    +  protein_bind   lac operator: The lac repressor binds to the lac operator to inhibit transcription in E. coli. This inhibition can be relieved by adding lactose or isopropyl-β-D-thiogalactopyranoside (IPTG). lac repressor encoded by lacI
   5042..5064    +  RBS            RBS: efficient ribosome binding site from bacteriophage T7 gene 10 (Olins and Rangwala, 1989)
   5083..5099    +  CDS            capTEV™ (fragment): composite tag for in vivo biotinylation, TEV protease cleavage, and 6xHis tagging
   5146..5496    +  CDS            snf (fragment): SNRPA_DROME - Also known as D25, fs(1)1621, liz. Experimental evidence at protein level: Swiss-Prot protein existence level 1. Binds stem loop II of U1 snRNA. It is the first snRNP to interact with pre-mRNA. This interaction is required for the subsequent binding of U2 snRNP and the U4/U6/U5 tri-snRNP (By similarity). Plays a role in regulating sex-lethal splicing. From Drosophila melanogaster (Fruit fly).
   5507..5556    +  CDS            SET1 (fragment): solubility-enhancement tag derived from T7 phage gene 10B
   5564..5611    +  terminator     T7 terminator: transcription terminator for bacteriophage T7 RNA polymerase
