>Addgene plasmid #112720 | pET28a_6HT-TBP6.7(WT) | addgene full sequence | sequence record 216309 | Addgene NGS Result
TGGCGAATGGG
[124 nt withheld, positions 12-135]
C
[91 nt withheld, positions 137-227]
A
[49 nt withheld, positions 229-277]
CCTTTGACGTTGGAGTCCACGTTCTTT
[37 nt withheld, positions 305-341]
ACCCTATCTCGGTCTATTCTTTTGATTTATAAGGGATTTTGCCGATTTCGGCCTATTGGTTAAAAAATGA
GCTGATTTAACAAAAATTTAACGCGAATTTTAACAAAATATTAACGCTTACAATTTAGGTGGCACTTTTC
GGGGAAATGTGCGCGGAACCCCTATTTGTTTATTTTTCTAAATACATTCAAATATGTATCCGCTCATGAA
TTAATTCTTAGAAAAACTCATCGAGCATCAAATGAAACTGCAATTTATTCATATCAGGATTATCAATACC
ATATTTTTGAAAAAGCCGTTTCTGTAATGAAGGAGAAAACTCACCGAGGCAGTTCCATAGGATGGCAAGA
TCCTGGTATCGGTCTGCGATTCCGACTCGTCCAACATCAATACAACCTATTAATTTCCCCTCGTCAAAAA
TAAGGTTATCAAGTGAGAAATCACCATGAGTGACGACTGAATCCGGTGAGAATGGCAAAAGTTTATGCAT
TTCTTTCCAGACTTGTTCAACAGGCCAGCCATTACGCTCGTCATCAAAATCACTCGCATCAACCAAACCG
TTATTCATTCGTGATTGCGCCTGAGCGAGACGAAATACGCGATCGCTGTTAAAAGGACAATTACAAACAG
GAATCGAATGCAACCGGCGCAGGAACACTGCCAGCGCATCAACAATATTTTCACCTGAATCAGGATATTC
TTCTAATACCTGGAATGCTGTTTTCCCGGGGATCGCAGTGGTGAGTAACCATGCATCATCAGGAGTACGG
ATAAAATGCTTGATGGTCGGAAGAGGCATAAATTCCGTCAGCCAGTTTAGTCTGACCATCTCATCTGTAA
CATCATTGGCAACGCTACCTTTGCCATGTTTCAGAAACAACTCTGGCGCATCGGGCTTCCCATACAATCG
ATAGATTGTCGCACCTGATTGCCCGACATTATCGCGAGCCCATTTATACCCATATAAATCAGCATCCATG
TTGGAATTTAATCGCGGCCTAGAGCAAGACGTTTCCCGTTGAATATGGCTCATAACACCCCTTGTATTAC
TGTTTATGTAAGCAGACAGTTTTATTGTTCATGACCAAAATCCCTTAACGTGAGTTTTCGTTCCACTGAG
CGTCAGACCCCGTAGAAAAGATCAAAGGATCTTCTTGAGATCCTTTTTTTCTGCGCGTAATCTGCTGCTT
GCAAACAAAAAAACCACCGCTACCAGCGGTGGTTTGTTTGCCGGATCAAGAGCTACCAACTCTTTTTCCG
AAGGTAACTGGCTTCAGCAGAGCGCAGATACCAAATACTGTCCTTCTAGTGTAGCCGTAGTTAGGCCACC
ACTTCAAGAACTCTGTAGCACCGCCTACATACCTCGCTCTGCTAATCCTGTTACCAGTGGCTGCTGCCAG
TGGCGATAAGTCGTGTCTTACCGGGTTGGACTCAAGACGATAGTTACCGGATAAGGCGCAGCGGTCGGGC
TGAACGGGGGGTTCGTGCACACAGCCCAGCTTGGAGCGAACGACCTACACCGAACTGAGATACCTACAGC
GTGAGCTATGAGAAAGCGCCACGCTTCCCGAAGGGAGAAAGGCGGACAGGTATCCGGTAAGCGGCAGGGT
CGGAACAGGAGAGCGCACGAGGGAGCTTCCAGGGGGAAACGCCTGGTATCTTTATAGTCCTGTCGGGTTT
CGCCACCTCTGACTTGAGCGTCGATTTTTGTGATGCTCGTCAGGGGGGCGGAGCCTATGGAAAAACGCCA
GCAACGCGGCCTTTTTACGGTTCCTGGCCTTTTGCTGGCCTTTTGCTCACATGTTCTTTCCTGCGTTATC
CCCTGATTCTGTGGATAACCGTATTACCGCCTTTGAGTGAGCTGATACCGCTCGCCGCAGCCGAACGACC
GAGCGCAGCGAGTCAGTGAGCGAGGAAGCGGAAGAGCGCCTGATGCGGTATTTTCTCCTTACGCATCTGT
GCGGTATTTCACACCGCAATGGTGCACTCTCAGTACAATCTGCTCTGATGCCGCATAGTTAAGCCAGTAT
ACACTCCGCTATCGCTACGTGACTGGGTCATGGCTGCGCCCCGACACCCGCCAACACCCGCTGACGCGCC
CTGACGGGCTTGTCTGCTCCCGGCATCCGCTTACAGACAAGCTGTGACCGTCTCCGGGAGCTGCATGTGT
CAGAGGTTTTCACCGTCATCACCGAAACGCGCGAGGCAGCTGCGGTAAAGCTCATCAGCGTGGTCGTGAA
GCGATTCACAGATGTCTGCCTGTTCATCCGCGTCCAGCTCGTTGAGTTTCTCCAGAAGCGTTAATGTCTG
GCTTCTGATAAAGCGGGCCATGTTAAGGGCGGTTTTTTCCTGTTTGGTCACTGATGCCTCCGTGTAAGGG
GGATTTCTGTTCATGGGGGTAATGATACCGATGAAACGAGAGAGGATGCTCACGATACGGGTTACTGATG
ATGAACATGCCCGGTTACTGGAACGTTGTGAGGGTAAACAACTGGCGGTATGGATGCGGCGGGACCAGAG
AAAAATCACTCAGGGTCAATGCCAGCGCTTCGTTAATACAGATGTAGGTGTTCCACAGGGTAGCCAGCAG
CATCCTGCGATGCAGATCCGGAACATAATGGTGCAGGGCGCTGACTTCCGCGTTTCCAGACTTTACGAAA
CACGGAAACCGAAGACCATTCATGTTGTTGCTCAGGTCGCAGACGTTTTGCAGCAGCAGTCGCTTCACGT
TCGCTCGCGTATCGGTGATTCATTCTGCTAACCAGTAAGGCAACCCCGCCAGCCTAGCCGGGTCCTCAAC
GACAGGAGCACGATCATGCGCACCCGTGGGGCCGCCATGCCGGCGATAATGGCCTGCTTCTCGCCGAAAC
GTTTGGTGGCGGGACCAGTGACGAAGGCTTGAGCGAGGGCGTGCAAGATTCCGAATACCGCAAGCGACAG
GCCGATCATCGTCGCGCTCCAGCGAAAGCGGTCCTCGCCGAAAATGACCCAGAGCGCTGCCGGCACCTGT
CCTACGAGTTGCATGATAAAGAAGACAGTCATAAGTGCGGCGACGATAGTCATGCCCCGCGCCCACCGGA
AGGAGCTGACTGGGTTGAAGGCTCTCAAGGGCATCGGTCGAGATCCCGGTGCCTAATGAGTGAGCTAACT
TACATTAATTGCGTTGCGCTCACTGCCCGCTTTCCAGTCGGGAAACCTGTCGTGCCAGCTGCATTAATGA
ATCGGCCAACGCGCGGGGAGAGGCGGTTTGCGTATTGGGCGCCAGGGTGGTTTTTCTTTTCACCAGTGAG
ACGGGCAACAGCTGATTGCCCTTCACCGCCTGGCCCTGAGAGAGTTGCAGCAAGCGGTCCACGCTGGTTT
GCCCCAGCAGGCGAAAATCCTGTTTGATGGTGGTTAACGGCGGGATATAACATGAGCTGTCTTCGGTATC
GTCGTATCCCACTACCGAGATATCCGCACCAACGCGCAGCCCGGACTCGGTAATGGCGCGCATTGCGCCC
AGCGCCATCTGATCGTTGGCAACCAGCATCGCAGTGGGAACGATGCCCTCATTCAGCATTTGCATGGTTT
GTTGAAAACCGGACATGGCACTCCAGTCGCCTTCCCGTTCCGCTATCGGCTGAATTTGATTGCGAGTGAG
ATATTTATGCCAGCCAGCCAGACGCAGACGCGCCGAGACAGAACTTAATGGGCCCGCTAACAGCGCGATT
TGCTGGTGACCCAATGCGACCAGATGCTCCACGCCCAGTCGCGTACCGTCTTCATGGGAGAAAATAATAC
TGTTGATGGGTGTCTGGTCAGAGACATCAAGAAATAACGCCGGAACATTAGTGCAGGCAGCTTCCACAGC
AATGGCATCCTGGTCATCCAGCGGATAGTTAATGATCAGCCCACTGACGCGTTGCGCGAGAAGATTGTGC
ACCGCCGCTTTACAGGCTTCGACGCCGCTTCGTTCTACCATCGACACCACCACGCTGGCACCCAGTTGAT
CGGCGCGAGATTTAATCGCCGCGACAATTTGCGACGGCGCGTGCAGGGCCAGACTGGAGGTGGCAACGCC
AATCAGCAACGACTGTTTGCCCGCCAGTTGTTGTGCCACGCGGTTGGGAATGTAATTCAGCTCCGCCATC
GCCGCTTCCACTTTTTCCCGCGTTTTCGCAGAAACGTGGCTGGCCTGGTTCACCACGCGGGAAACGGTCT
GATAAGAGACACCGGCATACTCTGCGACATCGTATAACGTTACTGGTTTCACATTCACCACCCTGAATTG
ACTCTCTTCCGGGCGCTATCATGCCATACCGCGAAAGGTTTTGCGCCATTCGATGGTGTCCGGGATCTCG
ACGCTCTCCCTTATGCGACTCCTGCATTAGGAAGCAGCCCAGTAGTAGGTTGAGGCCGTTGAGCACCGCC
GCCGCAAGGAATGGTGCATGCAAGGAGATGGCGCCCAACAGTCCCCCGGCCACGGGGCCTGCCACCATAC
CCACGCCGAAACAAGCGCTCATGAGCCCGAAGTGGCGAGCCCGATCTTCCCCATCGGTGATGTCGGCGAT
ATAGGCGCCAGCAACCGCACCTGTGGCGCCGGTGATGCCGGCCACGATGCGTCCGGCGTAGAGGATCGAG
ATCTCGATCCCGCGAAATTAATACGACTCACTATAGGGGAATTGTGAGCGGATAACAATTCCCCTCTAGA
AATAATTTTGTTTAACTTTAAGAAGGAGATATACCATGGGCAGCAGCCATCATCATCATCATCACAGCAG
CGGCGAGAACCTGTACTTCCAGGGCCATATGGCAGTTCCCGAGACCCGCCCTAACCACACTATTTATATC
AACAACCTCAATTCGAAGATCAAGAAGGATGAGCTAAAAAAGTCCCTGCACGCCATCTTCTCCCGGTTTG
GCCAGATCCTGGATATCCTGGTACCGCGGCAGCGGACGCCGAGGGGCCAGGCCTTTGTCATCTTCAAGGA
GGTCAGCAGCGCCACCAACGCCCTGCGCTCCATGCAGGGTTTCCCTTTCTATGACAAACCTATGCGTATC
CAGTATGCCAAGACCGACAAGCGTATCCCGGCCAAGATGAAATGATAGGGATCCGAATTCGAGCTCCGTC
GACAAGCTTGCGGCCGCACTCGAGCACCACCACCACCACCACTGAGATCCGGCTGCTAACAAAGCCCGAA
AGGAAGCTGAGTTGGCTGCTGCCACCGCTGAGCAATAACTAGCATAACCCCTTGGGGCCTCTAAACGGGT
CTTGAGGGGTTTTTTGCTGAAAGGAGGAACTATATCCGGAT
Features (pLannotate 1.2.2; 19 found; start..end, strand, type, name):
     12..440     +  rep_origin     f1 ori (sequence partly withheld): f1 bacteriophage origin of replication; arrow indicates direction of (+) strand synthesis
    493..550     +  promoter       AmpR promoter (fragment): bla
    559..1374    -  CDS            KanR: aminoglycoside phosphotransferase; aph(3')-Ia; confers resistance to kanamycin in bacteria or G418 (Geneticin®) in eukaryotes
   1496..2084    +  rep_origin     ori: high-copy-number ColE1/pMB1/pBR322/pUC origin of replication
   2270..2409    -  misc_feature   bom: basis of mobility region from pBR322
   2511..2702    -  CDS            rop: Rop protein, which maintains plasmids at low copy number; rop
   2719..3099    +  CDS            YPB1_ECOLX: Protein predicted: Swiss-Prot protein existence level 4. From Escherichia coli.
   3171..3462    -  CDS            TcR (fragment): tetracycline efflux protein; tet; confers resistance to tetracycline
   3477..3498    -  protein_bind   CAP binding site: CAP binding activates transcription in the presence of cAMP. E. coli catabolite activator protein
   3511..4593    -  CDS            lacI: lac repressor; lacI; The lac repressor binds to the lac operator to inhibit transcription in E. coli. This inhibition can be relieved by adding lactose or isopropyl-β-D-thiogalactopyranoside (IPTG).
   4594..4671    -  promoter       lacI promoter: lacI
   4679..4958    -  CDS            TcR (fragment): tetracycline efflux protein; tet; confers resistance to tetracycline
   4980..4998    +  promoter       T7 promoter: promoter for bacteriophage T7 RNA polymerase
   4999..5023    +  protein_bind   lac operator: The lac repressor binds to the lac operator to inhibit transcription in E. coli. This inhibition can be relieved by adding lactose or isopropyl-β-D-thiogalactopyranoside (IPTG). lac repressor encoded by lacI
   5038..5060    +  RBS            RBS: efficient ribosome binding site from bacteriophage T7 gene 10 (Olins and Rangwala, 1989)
   5079..5095    +  CDS            capTEV™ (fragment): composite tag for in vivo biotinylation, TEV protease cleavage, and 6xHis tagging
   5142..5492    +  CDS            snf (fragment): SNRPA_DROME - Also known as D25, fs(1)1621, liz. Experimental evidence at protein level: Swiss-Prot protein existence level 1. Binds stem loop II of U1 snRNA. It is the first snRNP to interact with pre-mRNA. This interaction is required for the subsequent binding of U2 snRNP and the U4/U6/U5 tri-snRNP (By similarity). Plays a role in regulating sex-lethal splicing. From Drosophila melanogaster (Fruit fly).
   5503..5552    +  CDS            SET1 (fragment): solubility-enhancement tag derived from T7 phage gene 10B
   5560..5607    +  terminator     T7 terminator: transcription terminator for bacteriophage T7 RNA polymerase
