[The description below was written by a language model from this plasmid's Addgene catalogue record and pLannotate feature annotations shown in this document.]
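Description:
pET28a_6HT-TBP6.7(WT) is a bacterial expression plasmid built on the pET28a(+) backbone for producing a lab-evolved HIV TAR RNA-binding protein, TBP6.7, in E. coli. It is selected with kanamycin through an aph(3')-Ia (KanR) gene and replicates from a ColE1/pBR322-type origin. The feature tables also show the bom region and the rop gene, although the catalogue lists the plasmid as high copy. An f1 origin is present as well. Two sequence records, one from the depositor and one from repository sequencing, differ by only a few nucleotides in length (about 5.6 kb) and give the same feature layout.

The insert of roughly 360 bp lies between the NcoI and BamHI sites and encodes TBP6.7 with an N-terminal 6xHis tag followed by a TEV protease site. This arrangement allows metal-affinity purification and later removal of the tag. Transcription runs from a T7 promoter with an adjacent lac operator, followed by the T7 gene 10 ribosome binding site, and ends at the T7 terminator. The plasmid-borne lacI gene supplies repressor, so expression is IPTG-inducible in hosts that provide T7 RNA polymerase. Automated annotation matches the coding region to a fragment of the Drosophila U1 snRNP protein snf (SNRPA family). That match fits the publication's description of TBP6.7 as an evolved RRM domain and should be read as homology rather than as the insert's identity. The short "capTEV", "SET1" and TcR fragment hits appear to be partial matches to the tag and to vector sequence.

According to the record, wild-type TBP6.7 was among the first evolved TAR-binding proteins with exceptional affinity. It was the protein used to obtain co-crystals with wild-type TAR RNA, which makes this construct suited to recombinant production for structural and binding studies.
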