Addgene plasmid #112720: pET28a_6HT-TBP6.7(WT)
Purpose: Wild-type TBP6.7 was one of the first evolved TAR-binding proteins to bind with exceptional affinity. It was this protein that was used to obtain co-crystals with WT TAR RNA.
Depositing lab: Joseph Wedekind. Depositing organization: University of Rochester Medical Center. Publication: Structure of HIV TAR in complex with a Lab-Evolved RRM provides insight into duplex RNA recognition and synthesis of a constrained peptide that impairs transcription. Belashov IA, Crawford DW, Cavender CE, Dai P, Beardslee PC, Mathews DH, Pentelute BL, McNaughton BR, Wedekind JE. Nucleic Acids Res. 2018 Jul 27;46(13):6401-6415. doi: 10.1093/nar/gky529. PubMed 29961805.
Backbone
  Vector backbone: pET28a(+)
  Backbone size w/o insert (bp): 5277
  Vector type: Bacterial Expression
Growth in bacteria
  Bacterial resistance: Kanamycin, 50 μg/mL
  Growth temperature: 37°C
  Growth strain: DH5alpha
  Copy number: High Copy
Gene/Insert
  Gene/Insert name: 6His-TEV-TBP6.7(WT)
  Insert size (bp): 359
  Promoter: T7
  Tag / fusion protein: 6His-TEV (N terminal on insert)
  Cloning method: Restriction Enzyme; 5′ cloning site NcoI (not destroyed); 3′ cloning site BamHI (not destroyed)
  Sequencing primers: 5′ T7 promoter; 3′ T7 terminator
Terms and licenses: Academic/Nonprofit Terms; Industry Terms: Not Available to Industry
How to cite: pET28a_6HT-TBP6.7(WT) was a gift from Joseph Wedekind (Addgene plasmid # 112720 ; http://n2t.net/addgene:112720 ; RRID:Addgene_112720)
