>Addgene plasmid #112720 | pET28a_6HT-TBP6.7(WT) | depositor partial sequence | sequence record 212423 | Insert only
CCATGGGCAGCAGCCATCATCATCATCATCACAGCAGCGGCGAGAACCTGTACTTCCAGGGCCATATGGC
AGTTCCCGAGACCCGCCCTAACCACACTATTTATATCAACAACCTCAATTCGAAGATCAAGAAGGATGAG
CTAAAAAAGTCCCTGCACGCCATCTTCTCCCGGTTTGGCCAGATCCTGGATATCCTGGTACCGCGGCAGC
GGACGCCGAGGGGCCAGGCCTTTGTCATCTTCAAGGAGGTCAGCAGCGCCACCAACGCCCTGCGCTCCAT
GCAGGGTTTCCCTTTCTATGACAAACCTATGCGTATCCAGTATGCCAAGACCGACAAGCGTATCCCGGCC
AAGATGAAATGATAGGGATTC
